Addgene plasmid #170323: P-Ef1a-EGFP-T2A-RPL22-1xFlag
Purpose: Expresses FLAG and EGFP tagged RPL22
Depositing lab: Hemali Phatnani. Depositing organization: New York Genome Center. Publication: Cell Type-Specific In Vitro Gene Expression Profiling of Stem Cell-Derived Neural Models. Gregory JA, Hoelzli E, Abdelaal R, Braine C, Cuevas M, Halpern M, Barretto N, Schrode N, Akbalik G, Kang K, Cheng E, Bowles K, Lotz S, Goderie S, Karch CM, Temple S, Goate A, Brennand KJ, Phatnani H. Cells. 2020 Jun 5;9(6). pii: cells9061406. doi: 10.3390/cells9061406. PubMed 32516938.
Backbone
  Vector backbone: pLV
  Vector type: Lentiviral
Growth in bacteria
  Bacterial resistance: Ampicillin, 100 μg/mL
  Growth temperature: 30°C
  Growth strain: NEB Stable
  Copy number: Unknown
Gene/Insert
  Gene/Insert name: RPL22
  Species: H. sapiens (human)
  Mutation: None
  Entrez Gene: RPL22 (a.k.a. EAP, HBP15, HBP15/L22, L22)
  Cloning method: Gibson Cloning
Terms and licenses: Academic/Nonprofit Terms; Industry Terms: Not Available to Industry
How to cite: P-Ef1a-EGFP-T2A-RPL22-1xFlag was a gift from Hemali Phatnani (Addgene plasmid # 170323 ; http://n2t.net/addgene:170323 ; RRID:Addgene_170323)
