[The description below was written by a language model from this plasmid's Addgene catalogue record and pLannotate feature annotations shown in this document.]
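Description:
P-Ef1a-EGFP-T2A-RPL22-1xFlag is a 9.4 kb HIV-1-based lentiviral transfer plasmid built on a pLV backbone. It is maintained in E. coli through a high-copy ColE1/pUC origin with ampicillin selection (AmpR), and it also carries an f1 origin. Outside the viral region sits an SV40 promoter/EM7 promoter–BleoR cassette with an SV40 poly(A) signal, which could confer Zeocin/bleomycin resistance in mammalian or bacterial cells. Because it lies outside the LTRs, it would not be transferred with the packaged genome.

Viral genomic RNA is transcribed from a CMV enhancer/promoter fused to a truncated 5' LTR, an arrangement typical of Tat-independent, third-generation designs. It is followed by the Ψ packaging signal with a gag fragment, the RRE for Rev-dependent nuclear export, and the cPPT/CTS. The downstream LTR is also annotated as truncated and is followed by a bGH poly(A) signal.

The internal expression unit uses the EF-1α core promoter to drive EGFP. According to the plasmid name, EGFP is followed by a T2A self-cleaving peptide; the feature table does not annotate it, but there is a short gap between the two coding regions. Next comes human RPL22 (ribosomal protein L22, no mutations recorded) with a single C-terminal FLAG epitope, and a WPRE to boost transcript expression. The catalogue purpose describes RPL22 as FLAG- and EGFP-tagged. With a T2A in place, however, EGFP would be expected to separate as a free fluorescent marker of transduced cells, leaving FLAG as the tag on RPL22.

FLAG-tagged RPL22 incorporated into ribosomes allows immunoprecipitation of ribosome-bound mRNA. This fits the associated publication on cell type-specific in vitro expression profiling in stem cell-derived neural models.
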