Features (pLannotate 1.2.2; 33 found; start..end, strand, type, name):
     54..101     +  promoter       EM7 promoter: synthetic bacterial promoter&nbsp
    120..494     +  CDS            BleoR: antibiotic-binding protein; Sh ble from Streptoalloteichus hindustanus; confers resistance to bleomycin, phleomycin, and Zeocin™
    504..629     +  CDS            ble (fragment): BLE_KLEPN - Experimental evidence at protein level: Swiss-Prot protein existence level 1. Binding protein with a strong affinity to the bleomycin family of antibiotics. Binds to CL990; an antimitotic-antibiotic compound. From Klebsiella pneumoniae.
    624..745     +  polyA_signal   SV40 poly(A) signal: SV40 polyadenylation signal
    818..834     -  protein_bind   lac operator: The lac repressor binds to the lac operator to inhibit transcription in E. coli. This inhibition can be relieved by adding lactose or isopropyl-β-D-thiogalactopyranoside (IPTG). lac repressor encoded by lacI
    842..872     -  promoter       lac promoter: promoter for the E. coli lac operon
    887..908     -  protein_bind   CAP binding site: CAP binding activates transcription in the presence of cAMP. E. coli catabolite activator protein
    921..1013    -  CDS            lacI (fragment): lac repressor; lacI; The lac repressor binds to the lac operator to inhibit transcription in E. coli. This inhibition can be relieved by adding lactose or isopropyl-β-D-thiogalactopyranoside (IPTG).
   1196..1784    -  rep_origin     ori: high-copy-number ColE1/pMB1/pBR322/pUC origin of replication
   1955..2815    -  CDS            AmpR: β-lactamase; bla; confers resistance to ampicillin, carbenicillin, and related antibiotics
   2816..2920    -  promoter       AmpR promoter: bla
   2979..3031    -  misc_feature   bom (fragment): basis of mobility region from pBR322
   3186..3565    +  enhancer       CMV enhancer: human cytomegalovirus immediate early enhancer
   3566..3765    +  promoter       CMV promoter: human cytomegalovirus (CMV) immediate early promoter
   3783..3963    +  LTR            5' LTR (truncated): truncated 5' long terminal repeat (LTR) from HIV-1
   4010..4135    +  misc_feature   HIV-1 Ψ: packaging signal of human immunodeficiency virus type 1
   4119..4482    +  CDS            HIV-1 gag (fragment): gag protein from human immunodeficiency virus 1; gag
   4628..4861    +  misc_feature   RRE: The Rev response element (RRE) of HIV-1 allows for Rev-dependent mRNA export from the nucleus to the cytoplasm.
   5238..5338    +  CDS            Rev (fragment): human immunodeficiency virus 1 (HIV-1) Rev protein; rev; enhances nuclear export of unspliced and incompletely spliced viral mRNAs
   5388..5505    +  misc_feature   cPPT/CTS: central polypurine tract and central termination sequence of HIV-1
   5555..5573    +  CDS            small t antigen (fragment): SV40 (simian virus 40) small t antigen
   5599..5810    +  promoter       EF-1α core promoter: core promoter for human elongation factor EF-1α
   5837..6553    +  CDS            EGFP: EGFP is a basic (constitutively fluorescent) green fluorescent protein published in 1996, derived from Aequorea victoria. It is reported to be a rapidly-maturing weak dimer with moderate acid sensitivity.
   6617..6979    +  CDS            RPL22 (fragment) (sequence withheld): RL22_HUMAN - Experimental evidence at protein level: Swiss-Prot protein existence level 1. From Homo sapiens (Human).
   7019..7039    +  CDS            FLAG (fragment): FLAG® epitope tag, followed by an enterokinase cleavage site
   7043..7064    +  misc_feature   MCS (fragment): pBluescript multiple cloning site
   7067..7655    +  misc_feature   WPRE: woodchuck hepatitis virus posttranscriptional regulatory element
   7592..8173    +  CDS            nef (fragment): NEF_HV1H2 - Experimental evidence at protein level: Swiss-Prot protein existence level 1. Extracellular Nef protein targets CD4(+) T-lymphocytes for apoptosis by interacting with CXCR4 surface receptors. From Human immunodeficiency virus type 1 group M subtype B (isolate HXB2) (HIV-1).
   8180..8360    +  LTR            5' LTR (truncated): truncated 5' long terminal repeat (LTR) from HIV-1
   8392..8616    +  polyA_signal   bGH poly(A) signal: bovine growth hormone polyadenylation signal
   8620..8641    +  promoter       SV40 promoter (fragment): SV40 enhancer and early promoter
   8662..9090    +  rep_origin     f1 ori (sequence partly withheld): f1 bacteriophage origin of replication; arrow indicates direction of (+) strand synthesis
   9104..6       +  promoter       SV40 promoter (across the origin): SV40 enhancer and early promoter
>Addgene plasmid #170323 | P-Ef1a-EGFP-T2A-RPL22-1xFlag | addgene full sequence | sequence record 333011 | Addgene NGS Result
TGCAAAAAGCTCCCGGGAGCTTGTATATCCATTTTCGGATCTGATCAGCACGTGTTGACAATTAATCATC
GGCATAGTATATCGGCATAGTATAATACGACAAGGTGAGGAACTAAACCATGGCCAAGTTGACCAGTGCC
GTTCCGGTGCTCACCGCGCGCGACGTCGCCGGAGCGGTCGAGTTCTGGACCGACCGGCTCGGGTTCTCCC
GGGACTTCGTGGAGGACGACTTCGCCGGTGTGGTCCGGGACGACGTGACCCTGTTCATCAGCGCGGTCCA
GGACCAGGTGGTGCCGGACAACACCCTGGCCTGGGTGTGGGTGCGCGGCCTGGACGAGCTGTACGCCGAG
TGGTCGGAGGTCGTGTCCACGAACTTCCGGGACGCCTCCGGGCCGGCCATGACCGAGATCGGCGAGCAGC
CGTGGGGGCGGGAGTTCGCCCTGCGCGACCCGGCCGGCAACTGCGTGCACTTCGTGGCCGAGGAGCAGGA
CTGACACGTGCTACGAGATTTCGATTCCACCGCCGCCTTCTATGAAAGGTTGGGCTTCGGAATCGTTTTC
CGGGACGCCGGCTGGATGATCCTCCAGCGCGGGGATCTCATGCTGGAGTTCTTCGCCCACCCCAACTTGT
TTATTGCAGCTTATAATGGTTACAAATAAAGCAATAGCATCACAAATTTCACAAATAAAGCATTTTTTTC
ACTGCATTCTAGTTGTGGTTTGTCCAAACTCATCAATGTATCTTATCATGTCTGTATACCGTCGACCTCT
AGCTAGAGCTTGGCGTAATCATGGTCATAGCTGTTTCCTGTGTGAAATTGTTATCCGCTCACAATTCCAC
ACAACATACGAGCCGGAAGCATAAAGTGTAAAGCCTGGGGTGCCTAATGAGTGAGCTAACTCACATTAAT
TGCGTTGCGCTCACTGCCCGCTTTCCAGTCGGGAAACCTGTCGTGCCAGCTGCATTAATGAATCGGCCAA
CGCGCGGGGAGAGGCGGTTTGCGTATTGGGCGCTCTTCCGCTTCCTCGCTCACTGACTCGCTGCGCTCGG
TCGTTCGGCTGCGGCGAGCGGTATCAGCTCACTCAAAGGCGGTAATACGGTTATCCACAGAATCAGGGGA
TAACGCAGGAAAGAACATGTGAGCAAAAGGCCAGCAAAAGGCCAGGAACCGTAAAAAGGCCGCGTTGCTG
GCGTTTTTCCATAGGCTCCGCCCCCCTGACGAGCATCACAAAAATCGACGCTCAAGTCAGAGGTGGCGAA
ACCCGACAGGACTATAAAGATACCAGGCGTTTCCCCCTGGAAGCTCCCTCGTGCGCTCTCCTGTTCCGAC
CCTGCCGCTTACCGGATACCTGTCCGCCTTTCTCCCTTCGGGAAGCGTGGCGCTTTCTCATAGCTCACGC
TGTAGGTATCTCAGTTCGGTGTAGGTCGTTCGCTCCAAGCTGGGCTGTGTGCACGAACCCCCCGTTCAGC
CCGACCGCTGCGCCTTATCCGGTAACTATCGTCTTGAGTCCAACCCGGTAAGACACGACTTATCGCCACT
GGCAGCAGCCACTGGTAACAGGATTAGCAGAGCGAGGTATGTAGGCGGTGCTACAGAGTTCTTGAAGTGG
TGGCCTAACTACGGCTACACTAGAAGAACAGTATTTGGTATCTGCGCTCTGCTGAAGCCAGTTACCTTCG
GAAAAAGAGTTGGTAGCTCTTGATCCGGCAAACAAACCACCGCTGGTAGCGGTGGTTTTTTTGTTTGCAA
GCAGCAGATTACGCGCAGAAAAAAAGGATCTCAAGAAGATCCTTTGATCTTTTCTACGGGGTCTGACGCT
CAGTGGAACGAAAACTCACGTTAAGGGATTTTGGTCATGAGATTATCAAAAAGGATCTTCACCTAGATCC
TTTTAAATTAAAAATGAAGTTTTAAATCAATCTAAAGTATATATGAGTAAACTTGGTCTGACAGTTACCA
ATGCTTAATCAGTGAGGCACCTATCTCAGCGATCTGTCTATTTCGTTCATCCATAGTTGCCTGACTCCCC
GTCGTGTAGATAACTACGATACGGGAGGGCTTACCATCTGGCCCCAGTGCTGCAATGATACCGCGAGACC
CACGCTCACCGGCTCCAGATTTATCAGCAATAAACCAGCCAGCCGGAAGGGCCGAGCGCAGAAGTGGTCC
TGCAACTTTATCCGCCTCCATCCAGTCTATTAATTGTTGCCGGGAAGCTAGAGTAAGTAGTTCGCCAGTT
AATAGTTTGCGCAACGTTGTTGCCATTGCTACAGGCATCGTGGTGTCACGCTCGTCGTTTGGTATGGCTT
CATTCAGCTCCGGTTCCCAACGATCAAGGCGAGTTACATGATCCCCCATGTTGTGCAAAAAAGCGGTTAG
CTCCTTCGGTCCTCCGATCGTTGTCAGAAGTAAGTTGGCCGCAGTGTTATCACTCATGGTTATGGCAGCA
CTGCATAATTCTCTTACTGTCATGCCATCCGTAAGATGCTTTTCTGTGACTGGTGAGTACTCAACCAAGT
CATTCTGAGAATAGTGTATGCGGCGACCGAGTTGCTCTTGCCCGGCGTCAATACGGGATAATACCGCGCC
ACATAGCAGAACTTTAAAAGTGCTCATCATTGGAAAACGTTCTTCGGGGCGAAAACTCTCAAGGATCTTA
CCGCTGTTGAGATCCAGTTCGATGTAACCCACTCGTGCACCCAACTGATCTTCAGCATCTTTTACTTTCA
CCAGCGTTTCTGGGTGAGCAAAAACAGGAAGGCAAAATGCCGCAAAAAAGGGAATAAGGGCGACACGGAA
ATGTTGAATACTCATACTCTTCCTTTTTCAATATTATTGAAGCATTTATCAGGGTTATTGTCTCATGAGC
GGATACATATTTGAATGTATTTAGAAAAATAAACAAATAGGGGTTCCGCGCACATTTCCCCGAAAAGTGC
CACCTGACGTCGACGGATCGGGAGATCTCCCGATCCCCTATGGTGCACTCTCAGTACAATCTGCTCTGAT
GCCGCATAGTTAAGCCAGTATCTGCTCCCTGCTTGTGTGTTGGAGGTCGCTGAGTAGTGCGCGAGCAAAA
TTTAAGCTACAACAAGGCAAGGCTTGACCGACAATTGCATGAAGAATCTGCTTAGGGTTAGGCGTTTTGC
GCTGCTTCGCGATGTACGGGCCAGATATACGCGTTGACATTGATTATTGACTAGTTATTAATAGTAATCA
ATTACGGGGTCATTAGTTCATAGCCCATATATGGAGTTCCGCGTTACATAACTTACGGTAAATGGCCCGC
CTGGCTGACCGCCCAACGACCCCCGCCCATTGACGTCAATAATGACGTATGTTCCCATAGTAACGCCAAT
AGGGACTTTCCATTGACGTCAATGGGTGGAGTATTTACGGTAAACTGCCCACTTGGCAGTACATCAAGTG
TATCATATGCCAAGTACGCCCCCTATTGACGTCAATGACGGTAAATGGCCCGCCTGGCATTATGCCCAGT
ACATGACCTTATGGGACTTTCCTACTTGGCAGTACATCTACGTATTAGTCATCGCTATTACCATGGTGAT
GCGGTTTTGGCAGTACATCAATGGGCGTGGATAGCGGTTTGACTCACGGGGATTTCCAAGTCTCCACCCC
ATTGACGTCAATGGGAGTTTGTTTTGGCACCAAAATCAACGGGACTTTCCAAAATGTCGTAACAACTCCG
CCCCATTGACGCAAATGGGCGGTAGGCGTGTACGGTGGGAGGTCTATATAAGCAGCGCGTTTTGCCTGTA
CTGGGTCTCTCTGGTTAGACCAGATCTGAGCCTGGGAGCTCTCTGGCTAACTAGGGAACCCACTGCTTAA
GCCTCAATAAAGCTTGCCTTGAGTGCTTCAAGTAGTGTGTGCCCGTCTGTTGTGTGACTCTGGTAACTAG
AGATCCCTCAGACCCTTTTAGTCAGTGTGGAAAATCTCTAGCAGTGGCGCCCGAACAGGGACTTGAAAGC
GAAAGGGAAACCAGAGGAGCTCTCTCGACGCAGGACTCGGCTTGCTGAAGCGCGCACGGCAAGAGGCGAG
GGGCGGCGACTGGTGAGTACGCCAAAAATTTTGACTAGCGGAGGCTAGAAGGAGAGAGATGGGTGCGAGA
GCGTCAGTATTAAGCGGGGGAGAATTAGATCGCGATGGGAAAAAATTCGGTTAAGGCCAGGGGGAAAGAA
AAAATATAAATTAAAACATATAGTATGGGCAAGCAGGGAGCTAGAACGATTCGCAGTTAATCCTGGCCTG
TTAGAAACATCAGAAGGCTGTAGACAAATACTGGGACAGCTACAACCATCCCTTCAGACAGGATCAGAAG
AACTTAGATCATTATATAATACAGTAGCAACCCTCTATTGTGTGCATCAAAGGATAGAGATAAAAGACAC
CAAGGAAGCTTTAGACAAGATAGAGGAAGAGCAAAACAAAAGTAAGACCACCGCACAGCAAGCGGCCGCT
GATCTTCAGACCTGGAGGAGGAGATATGAGGGACAATTGGAGAAGTGAATTATATAAATATAAAGTAGTA
AAAATTGAACCATTAGGAGTAGCACCCACCAAGGCAAAGAGAAGAGTGGTGCAGAGAGAAAAAAGAGCAG
TGGGAATAGGAGCTTTGTTCCTTGGGTTCTTGGGAGCAGCAGGAAGCACTATGGGCGCAGCGTCAATGAC
GCTGACGGTACAGGCCAGACAATTATTGTCTGGTATAGTGCAGCAGCAGAACAATTTGCTGAGGGCTATT
GAGGCGCAACAGCATCTGTTGCAACTCACAGTCTGGGGCATCAAGCAGCTCCAGGCAAGAATCCTGGCTG
TGGAAAGATACCTAAAGGATCAACAGCTCCTGGGGATTTGGGGTTGCTCTGGAAAACTCATTTGCACCAC
TGCTGTGCCTTGGAATGCTAGTTGGAGTAATAAATCTCTGGAACAGATTTGGAATCACACGACCTGGATG
GAGTGGGACAGAGAAATTAACAATTACACAAGCTTAATACACTCCTTAATTGAAGAATCGCAAAACCAGC
AAGAAAAGAATGAACAAGAATTATTGGAATTAGATAAATGGGCAAGTTTGTGGAATTGGTTTAACATAAC
AAATTGGCTGTGGTATATAAAATTATTCATAATGATAGTAGGAGGCTTGGTAGGTTTAAGAATAGTTTTT
GCTGTACTTTCTATAGTGAATAGAGTTAGGCAGGGATATTCACCATTATCGTTTCAGACCCACCTCCCAA
CCCCGAGGGGACCCGACAGGCCCGAAGGAATAGAAGAAGAAGGTGGAGAGAGAGACAGAGACAGATCCAT
TCGATTAGTGAACGGATCGGCACTGCGTGCGCCAATTCTGCAGACAAATGGCAGTATTCATCCACAATTT
TAAAAGAAAAGGGGGGATTGGGGGGTACAGTGCAGGGGAAAGAATAGTAGACATAATAGCAACAGACATA
CAAACTAAAGAATTACAAAAACAAATTACAAAAATTCAAAATTTTCGGGTTTATTACAGGGACAGCAGAG
ATCCAGTTTGGTTAATTAAGCTAGCTAGGTCTTGAAAGGAGTGGGAATTGGCTCCGGTGCCCGTCAGTGG
GCAGAGCGCACATCGCCCACAGTCCCCGAGAAGTTGGGGGGAGGGGTCGGCAATTGATCCGGTGCCTAGA
GAAGGTGGCGCGGGGTAAACTGGGAAAGTGATGTCGTGTACTGGCTCCGCCTTTTTCCCGAGGGTGGGGG
AGAACCGTATATAAGTGCAGTAGTCGCCGTGAACGTTCTTTTTCGCAACGGGTTTGCCGCCAGAACACAG
GACCGGTGCCGGCCGGATCTGCCACCATGGTGAGCAAGGGCGAGGAGCTGTTCACCGGGGTGGTGCCCAT
CCTGGTCGAGCTGGACGGCGACGTAAACGGCCACAAGTTCAGCGTGTCCGGCGAGGGCGAGGGCGATGCC
ACCTACGGCAAGCTGACCCTGAAGTTCATCTGCACCACCGGCAAGCTGCCCGTGCCCTGGCCCACCCTCG
TGACCACCCTGACCTACGGCGTGCAGTGCTTCAGCCGCTACCCCGACCACATGAAGCAGCACGACTTCTT
CAAGTCCGCCATGCCCGAAGGCTACGTCCAGGAGCGCACCATCTTCTTCAAGGACGACGGCAACTACAAG
ACCCGCGCCGAGGTGAAGTTCGAGGGCGACACCCTGGTGAACCGCATCGAGCTGAAGGGCATCGACTTCA
AGGAGGACGGCAACATCCTGGGGCACAAGCTGGAGTACAACTACAACAGCCACAACGTCTATATCATGGC
CGACAAGCAGAAGAACGGCATCAAGGTGAACTTCAAGATCCGCCACAACATCGAGGACGGCAGCGTGCAG
CTCGCCGACCACTACCAGCAGAACACCCCCATCGGCGACGGCCCCGTGCTGCTGCCCGACAACCACTACC
TGAGCACCCAGTCCGCCCTGAGCAAAGACCCCAACGAGAAGCGCGATCACATGGTCCTGCTGGAGTTCGT
GACCGCCGCCGGGATCACTCTCGGCATGGACGAGCTGTACAAGGGTTCAGGGGAGGGAAGAGGTTCCCTG
CTCACATGCGGAGACGTAGAAGAGAATCCCGGACCC
[384 nt withheld, positions 6617-7000]
GGAGGTGGATCAGGAGACTACAAGGATGACGATGACAAGTAAGAATTCGATATCAAGCTTATCGGTAATC
AACCTCTGGATTACAAAATTTGTGAAAGATTGACTGGTATTCTTAACTATGTTGCTCCTTTTACGCTATG
TGGATACGCTGCTTTAATGCCTTTGTATCATGCTATTGCTTCCCGTATGGCTTTCATTTTCTCCTCCTTG
TATAAATCCTGGTTGCTGTCTCTTTATGAGGAGTTGTGGCCCGTTGTCAGGCAACGTGGCGTGGTGTGCA
CTGTGTTTGCTGACGCAACCCCCACTGGTTGGGGCATTGCCACCACCTGTCAGCTCCTTTCCGGGACTTT
CGCTTTCCCCCTCCCTATTGCCACGGCGGAACTCATCGCCGCCTGCCTTGCCCGCTGCTGGACAGGGGCT
CGGCTGTTGGGCACTGACAATTCCGTGGTGTTGTCGGGGAAATCATCGTCCTTTCCTTGGCTGCTCGCCT
GTGTTGCCACCTGGATTCTGCGCGGGACGTCCTTCTGCTACGTCCCTTCGGCCCTCAATCCAGCGGACCT
TCCTTCCCGCGGCCTGCTGCCGGCTCTGCGGCCTCTTCCGCGTCTTCGCCTTCGCCCTCAGACGAGTCGG
ATCTCCCTTTGGGCCGCCTCCCCGCATCGATACCGTCGACCTCGAGACCTAGAAAAACATGGAGCAATCA
CAAGTAGCAATACAGCAGCTACCAATGCTGATTGTGCCTGGCTAGAAGCACAAGAGGAGGAGGAGGTGGG
TTTTCCAGTCACACCTCAGGTACCTTTAAGACCAATGACTTACAAGGCAGCTGTAGATCTTAGCCACTTT
TTAAAAGAAAAGGGGGGACTGGAAGGGCTAATTCACTCCCAACGAAGACAAGATATCCTTGATCTGTGGA
TCTACCACACACAAGGCTACTTCCCTGATTGGCAGAACTACACACCAGGGCCAGGGATCAGATATCCACT
GACCTTTGGATGGTGCTACAAGCTAGTACCAGTTGAGCAAGAGAAGGTAGAAGAAGCCAATGAAGGAGAG
AACACCCGCTTGTTACACCCTGTGAGCCTGCATGGGATGGATGACCCGGAGAGAGAAGTATTAGAGTGGA
GGTTTGACAGCCGCCTAGCATTTCATCACATGGCCCGAGAGCTGCATCCGGACTGTACTGGGTCTCTCTG
GTTAGACCAGATCTGAGCCTGGGAGCTCTCTGGCTAACTAGGGAACCCACTGCTTAAGCCTCAATAAAGC
TTGCCTTGAGTGCTTCAAGTAGTGTGTGCCCGTCTGTTGTGTGACTCTGGTAACTAGAGATCCCTCAGAC
CCTTTTAGTCAGTGTGGAAAATCTCTAGCAGGGCCCGTTTAAACCCGCTGATCAGCCTCGACTGTGCCTT
CTAGTTGCCAGCCATCTGTTGTTTGCCCCTCCCCCGTGCCTTCCTTGACCCTGGAAGGTGCCACTCCCAC
TGTCCTTTCCTAATAAAATGAGGAAATTGCATCGCATTGTCTGAGTAGGTGTCATTCTATTCTGGGGGGT
GGGGTGGGGCAGGACAGCAAGGGGGAGGATTGGGAAGACAATAGCAGGCATGCTGGGGATGCGGTGGGCT
CTATGGCTTCTGAGGCGGAAAGAACCAGCTGGGGCTCTAGGGGGTATCCCC
[124 nt withheld, positions 8662-8785]
C
[91 nt withheld, positions 8787-8877]
A
[49 nt withheld, positions 8879-8927]
CCTTTGACGTTGGAGTCCACGTTCTTT
[37 nt withheld, positions 8955-8991]
ACCCTATCTCGGTCTATTCTTTTGATTTATAAGGGATTTTGCCGATTTCGGCCTATTGGTTAAAAAATGA
GCTGATTTAACAAAAATTTAACGCGAATTAATTCTGTGGAATGTGTGTCAGTTAGGGTGTGGAAAGTCCC
CAGGCTCCCCAGCAGGCAGAAGTATGCAAAGCATGCATCTCAATTAGTCAGCAACCAGGTGTGGAAAGTC
CCCAGGCTCCCCAGCAGGCAGAAGTATGCAAAGCATGCATCTCAATTAGTCAGCAACCATAGTCCCGCCC
CTAACTCCGCCCATCCCGCCCCTAACTCCGCCCAGTTCCGCCCATTCTCCGCCCCATGGCTGACTAATTT
TTTTTATTTATGCAGAGGCCGAGGCCGCCTCTGCCTCTGAGCTATTCCAGAAGTAGTGAGGAGGCTTTTT
TGGAGGCCTAGGCTTT
